Addgene plasmid #153393: lvl0 turboRFP CTAG
Purpose: Red fluorescent protein CTAG
Depositing lab: Naomi Nakayama. Depositing organization: University of Edinburgh. Publication: Mobius Assembly for Plant Systems highlights promoter-terminator interaction in gene regulation. Andreou , Andreas I., Nirkko, Jessica , Ochoa-Villarreal, Marisol , Nakayama, Naomi. bioRxiv, March 31, 2021 10.1101/2021.03.31.437819.
Backbone
  Vector backbone: mUAV
  Backbone size w/o insert (bp): 2053
  Vector type: Plant Expression
Growth in bacteria
  Bacterial resistance: Chloramphenicol, 25 μg/mL
  Growth temperature: 37°C
  Growth strain: DH5alpha
  Copy number: High Copy
Gene/Insert
  Gene/Insert name: turboRFP CTAG
  Species: Synthetic
  Insert size (bp): 701
  Cloning method: Restriction Enzyme; 5′ cloning site AarI (destroyed during cloning); 3′ cloning site AarI (destroyed during cloning)
  Sequencing primers: 5′ tgccacctgacgtctaagaa; 3′ attaccgcctttgagtgagc
Terms and licenses: Academic/Nonprofit Terms; Industry Terms: Not Available to Industry
How to cite: lvl0 turboRFP CTAG was a gift from Naomi Nakayama (Addgene plasmid # 153393 ; http://n2t.net/addgene:153393 ; RRID:Addgene_153393)
