[The description below was written by a language model from this plasmid's Addgene catalogue record and pLannotate feature annotations shown in this document.]
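Description:
lvl0 turboRFP CTAG is a Level 0 standard-part plasmid from the Mobius Assembly for Plant Systems toolkit. It carries a TurboRFP coding sequence in the small mUAV (Mobius universal acceptor vector) backbone. The full sequenced plasmid is 2,754 nt, made up of a roughly 2 kb backbone and a synthetic insert of about 700 bp. It is propagated in E. coli at high copy from a ColE1/pUC-type origin and selected with chloramphenicol through a cat gene driven by its native promoter and followed by the lambda t0 terminator. Additional bacterial terminators, including a his operon terminator, flank the cloning position and presumably insulate the stored part from read-through transcription.

The only payload annotated is the TurboRFP open reading frame, a bright, constitutively fluorescent orange-red protein derived from the sea anemone Entacmaea quadricolor. No plant promoter, plant terminator or plant selection marker is present. Although it is catalogued as a plant expression vector, the plasmid is therefore a part-storage module and cannot express the reporter in plants as it stands. The part was inserted through AarI, a type IIS enzyme, and both sites were destroyed during cloning, as is typical of Golden Gate-style part domestication. The "CTAG" suffix in the name and purpose field most likely denotes a C-terminal tag part format, with fusion overhangs suited to placing the fluorescent protein downstream of another coding sequence, although the record does not spell this out. Its use is as a building block to be combined with promoter, coding and terminator parts in higher-level Mobius Assembly vectors, producing red fluorescent reporters or fusion proteins for plant systems.
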