Features (pLannotate 1.2.2; 7 found; start..end, strand, type, name):
     14..71      +  terminator     his operon terminator: This putative transcriptin terminator from the E. coli his operon has a 2-bp deletion introduced during synthesis. Its efficiency has not been determined.
    266..854     -  rep_origin     ori: high-copy-number ColE1/pMB1/pBR322/pUC origin of replication
   1037..1131    -  terminator     lambda t0 terminator: transcription terminator from phage lambda
   1155..1811    -  CDS            cat: CAT_ECOLX - Experimental evidence at protein level: Swiss-Prot protein existence level 1. This enzyme is an effector of chloramphenicol resistance in bacteria. From Escherichia coli. This protein is used as a marker in many commonly used cloning vectors, such as pACYC184.
   1812..1909    -  promoter       cat promoter: promoter of the E. coli cat gene encoding chloramphenicol acetyltransferase
   1995..2038    -  terminator     bacterial terminator: putative bacterial transcription terminator
   2058..2747    +  CDS            TurboRFP: TurboRFP is a basic (constitutively fluorescent) orange fluorescent protein published in 2007, derived from Entacmaea quadricolor. It has low acid sensitivity.
>Addgene plasmid #153393 | lvl0 turboRFP CTAG | addgene full sequence | sequence record 332645 | Addgene NGS Result
CGAGACCCTGCAGTCCGGCAAAAAAGGGCAAGGTGTCACCACCCTGCCCTTTTTCTTTAAAACCGAAAAG
ATTACTTCGCGTTATGCAGGCTTCCTCGCTCACTGACTCGCTGCGCTCGGTCGTTCGGCTGCGGCGAGCG
GTATCAGCTCACTCAAAGGCGGTAATACGGTTATCCACAGAATCAGGGGATAACGCAGGAAAGAACATGT
GAGCAAAAGGCCAGCAAAAGGCCAGGAACCGTAAAAAGGCCGCGTTGCTGGCGTTTTTCCACAGGCTCCG
CCCCCCTGACGAGCATCACAAAAATCGACGCTCAAGTCAGAGGTGGCGAAACCCGACAGGACTATAAAGA
TACCAGGCGTTTCCCCCTGGAAGCTCCCTCGTGCGCTCTCCTGTTCCGACCCTGCCGCTTACCGGATACC
TGTCCGCCTTTCTCCCTTCGGGAAGCGTGGCGCTTTCTCATAGCTCACGCTGTAGGTATCTCAGTTCGGT
GTAGGTCGTTCGCTCCAAGCTGGGCTGTGTGCACGAACCCCCCGTTCAGCCCGACCGCTGCGCCTTATCC
GGTAACTATCGTCTTGAGTCCAACCCGGTAAGACACGACTTATCGCCACTGGCAGCAGCCACTGGTAACA
GGATTAGCAGAGCGAGGTATGTAGGCGGTGCTACAGAGTTCTTGAAGTGGTGGCCTAACTACGGCTACAC
TAGAAGAACAGTATTTGGTATCTGCGCTCTGCTGAAGCCAGTTACCTTCGGAAAAAGAGTTGGTAGCTCT
TGATCCGGCAAACAAACCACCGCTGGTAGCGGTGGTTTTTTTGTTTGCAAGCAGCAGATTACGCGCAGAA
AAAAAGGATCTCAAGAAGATCCTTTGATCTTTTCTACGGGGTCTGACGCTCAGTGGAACGAAAACTCACG
TTAAGGGATTTTGGTCATGAGATTATCAAAAAGGATCTTCACCTAGATCCTTTTAAATTAAAAATGAAGT
TTTAAATCAATCTAAAGTATATATGAGTAAACTTGGTCTGACAGCTCGAGGCTTGGATTCTCACCAATAA
AAAACGCCCGGCGGCAACCGAGCGTTCTGAACAAATCCAGATGGAGTTCTGAGGTCATTACTGGATCTAT
CAACAGGAGTCCAAGCGAGCTCGATATCAAATTACGCCCCGCCCTGCCACTCATCGCAGTACTGTTGTAA
TTCATTAAGCATTCTGCCGACATGGAAGCCATCACAAACGGCATGATGAACCTGAATCGCCAGCGGCATC
AGCACCTTGTCGCCTTGCGTATAATATTTGCCCATGGTGAAAACGGGGGCGAAGAAGTTGTCCATATTGG
CCACGTTTAAATCAAAACTGGTGAAACTCACCCAGGGATTGGCTGAGACGAAAAACATATTCTCAATAAA
CCCTTTAGGGAAATAGGCCAGGTTTTCACCGTAACACGCCACATCTTGCGAATATATGTGTAGAAACTGC
CGGAAATCGTCGTGGTATTCACTCCAGAGCGATGAAAACGTTTCAGTTTGCTCATGGAAAACGGTGTAAC
AAGGGTGAACACTATCCCATATCACCAGCTCACCGTCTTTCATTGCCATACGAAATTCCGGATGAGCATT
CATCAGGCGGGCAAGAATGTGAATAAAGGCCGGATAAAACTTGTGCTTATTTTTCTTTACGGTCTTTAAA
AAGGCCGTAATATCCAGCTGAACGGTCTGGTTATAGGTACATTGAGCAACTGACTGAAATGCCTCAAAAT
GTTCTTTACGATGCCATTGGGATATATCAACGGTGGTATATCCAGTGATTTTTTTCTCCATTTTAGCTTC
CTTAGCTCCTGAAAATCTCGATAACTCAAAAAATACGCCCGGTAGTGATCTTATTTCATTATGGTGAAAG
TTGGAACCTCTTACGTGCCCGATCAACTCGAGTGCCACCTGACGTCTAAGAAACCATTATTATCATGACA
TTAACCTATAAAAATAGGCGTATCACGAGGCAGAATTTCAGATAAAAAAAATCCTTAGCTTTCGCTAAGG
ATGATTTCTGGAATTCGGTCTCATTCGAGCGAGCTTATCAAAGAAAACATGCACATGAAGCTCTACATGG
AAGGTACTGTGAACAACCACCACTTCAAGTGCACATCTGAGGGTGAGGGAAAGCCTTACGAGGGAACTCA
GACCATGAAGATCAAGGTTGTCGAGGGTGGACCTCTCCCTTTCGCTTTCGATATCCTTGCTACCTCCTTC
ATGTACGGAAGCAAGGCCTTCATCAACCACACTCAGGGTATCCCTGACTTCTTCAAGCAGTCTTTCCCAG
AGGGATTCACCTGGGAGAGAATCACTACTTACGAGGATGGTGGTGTTCTCACCGCTACTCAGGATACCTC
TTTCCAGAACGGATGCATCATCTACAACGTCAAGATCAACGGTGTGAACTTCCCTAGCAACGGACCTGTG
ATGCAGAAAAAGACTAGAGGATGGGAGGCCAACACCGAGATGCTTTACCCTGCTGATGGTGGACTTAGAG
GACACTCTCAGATGGCTCTTAAGCTCGTTGGTGGTGGATACCTCCACTGCTCTTTCAAGACCACCTACCG
TTCTAAGAAGCCTGCCAAGAACCTCAAGATGCCTGGATTCCACTTCGTGGATCACAGACTCGAGAGGATC
AAAGAGGCCGACAAAGAGACTTACGTTGAGCAGCATGAGATGGCCGTTGCTAAGTACTGCGATCTCCCAT
CTAAGCTCGGACACAGATGAGCTT
